>Addgene plasmid #126438 | pTBL508 TA sgRNA | addgene full sequence | sequence record 245250 | Addgene NGS Result
GACGTCGCTAGCTGTACAAAAAAGCAGGCTTTAAAGGAACCAATTCAGTCGACTGGATCCGGTACCAAGG
TCGGGCAGGAAGAGGGCCTATTTCCCATGATTCCTTCATATTTGCATATACGATACAAGGCTGTTAGAGA
GATAATTAGAATTAATTTGACTGTAAACACAAAGATATTAGTACAAAATACGTGACGTAGAAAGTAATAA
TTTCTTGGGTAGTTTGCAGTTTTAAAATTATGTTTTAAAATGGACTATCATATGCTTACCGTAACTTGAA
AGTATTTCGATTTCTTGGCTTTATATATCTTGTGGAAAGGACGAAACACCGCGGTCACATTGGCCTGTAG
TGTTTTAGAGCTAGAAATAGCAAGTTAAAATAAGGCTAGTCCGTTATCAACTTGAAAAAGTGGCACCGAG
TCGGTGCTTTTTTTAAGCTTGGGCCGCTCGAGGTACCTCTCTACATATGACATGTGAGCAAAAGGCCAGC
AAAAGGCCAGGAACCGTAAAAAGGCCGCGTTGCTGGCGTTTTTCCATAGGCTCCGCCCCCCTGACGAGCA
TCACAAAAATCGACGCTCAAGTCAGAGGTGGCGAAACCCGACAGGACTATAAAGATACCAGGCGTTTCCC
CCTGGAAGCTCCCTCGTGCGCTCTCCTGTTCCGACCCTGCCGCTTACCGGATACCTGTCCGCCTTTCTCC
CTTCGGGAAGCGTGGCGCTTTCTCATAGCTCACGCTGTAGGTATCTCAGTTCGGTGTAGGTCGTTCGCTC
CAAGCTGGGCTGTGTGCACGAACCCCCCGTTCAGCCCGACCGCTGCGCCTTATCCGGTAACTATCGTCTT
GAGTCCAACCCGGTAAGACACGACTTATCGCCACTGGCAGCAGCCACTGGTAACAGGATTAGCAGAGCGA
GGTATGTAGGCGGTGCTACAGAGTTCTTGAAGTGGTGGCCTAACTACGGCTACACTAGAAGAACAGTATT
TGGTATCTGCGCTCTGCTGAAGCCAGTTACCTTCGGAAAAAGAGTTGGTAGCTCTTGATCCGGCAAACAA
ACCACCGCTGGTAGCGGTGGTTTTTTTGTTTGCAAGCAGCAGATTACGCGCAGAAAAAAAGGATCTCAAG
AAGATCCTTTGATCTTTTCTACGGGGTCTGACGCTCAGTGGAACGAAAACTCACGTTAAGGGATTTTGGT
CATGAGATTATCAAAAAGGATCTTCACCTAGATCCTTTTAAATTAAAAATGAAGTTTTAAATCAATCTAA
AGTATATATGAGTAAACTTGGTCTGACAGTTACCAATGCTTAATCAGTGAGGCACCTATCTCAGCGATCT
GTCTATTTCGTTCATCCATAGTTGCCTGACTCCCCGTCGTGTAGATAACTACGATACGGGAGGGCTTACC
ATCTGGCCCCAGTGCTGCAATGATACCGCGAGACCCACGCTCACCGGCTCCAGATTTATCAGCAATAAAC
CAGCCAGCCGGAAGGGCCGAGCGCAGAAGTGGTCCTGCAACTTTATCCGCCTCCATCCAGTCTATTAATT
GTTGCCGGGAAGCTAGAGTAAGTAGTTCGCCAGTTAATAGTTTGCGCAACGTTGTTGCCATTGCTACAGG
CATCGTGGTGTCACGCTCGTCGTTTGGTATGGCTTCATTCAGCTCCGGTTCCCAACGATCAAGGCGAGTT
ACATGATCCCCCATGTTGTGCAAAAAAGCGGTTAGCTCCTTCGGTCCTCCGATCGTTGTCAGAAGTAAGT
TGGCCGCAGTGTTATCACTCATGGTTATGGCAGCACTGCATAATTCTCTTACTGTCATGCCATCCGTAAG
ATGCTTTTCTGTGACTGGTGAGTACTCAACCAAGTCATTCTGAGAATAGTGTATGCGGCGACCGAGTTGC
TCTTGCCCGGCGTCAATACGGGATAATACCGCGCCACATAGCAGAACTTTAAAAGTGCTCATCATTGGAA
AACGTTCTTCGGGGCGAAAACTCTCAAGGATCTTACCGCTGTTGAGATCCAGTTCGATGTAACCCACTCG
TGCACCCAACTGATCTTCAGCATCTTTTACTTTCACCAGCGTTTCTGGGTGAGCAAAAACAGGAAGGCAA
AATGCCGCAAAAAAGGGAATAAGGGCGACACGGAAATGTTGAATACTCATACTCTTCCTTTTTCAATATT
ATTGAAGCATTTATCAGGGTTATTGTCTCATGAGCGGATACATATTTGAATGTATTTAGAAAAATAAACA
AATAGGGGTTCCGCGCACATTTCCCCGAAAAGTGCCACCT
Features (pLannotate 1.2.2; 6 found; start..end, strand, type, name):
     13..30      +  protein_bind   attB1 (fragment): mutant version of attB; recombination site for the Gateway® BP reaction BP Clonase™
     82..322     +  promoter       U6 promoter: RNA polymerase III promoter for human U6 snRNA
    352..427     +  misc_RNA       gRNA scaffold: guide RNA scaffold for the Streptococcus pyogenes CRISPR/Cas9 system
    531..1119    -  rep_origin     ori: high-copy-number ColE1/pMB1/pBR322/pUC origin of replication
   1290..2150    -  CDS            AmpR: β-lactamase; bla; confers resistance to ampicillin, carbenicillin, and related antibiotics
   2151..2255    -  promoter       AmpR promoter: bla
