[The description below was written by a language model from this plasmid's Addgene catalogue record and pLannotate feature annotations shown in this document.]
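Description:
pTBL508 TA sgRNA is a compact (about 2.3 kb) mammalian expression plasmid that delivers a single guide RNA for the Streptococcus pyogenes CRISPR/Cas9 system. It is built on the pSQT1313 backbone, which the depositors modified so that only one sgRNA is expressed. In bacteria it is maintained through a ColE1/pUC-type origin of replication and selected with ampicillin via the β-lactamase gene and its native bla promoter. The annotation describes this origin as a high-copy type, whereas the catalogue entry lists the plasmid as low copy. The plasmid carries no mammalian selection marker, reporter or Cas9 coding sequence, so the nuclease must be supplied from a separate construct.

The payload is a 21 bp spacer directed against a human genomic protospacer that has the dinucleotide TA at the Cas9 cut site. It sits in the gap between the human U6 promoter, an RNA polymerase III promoter suited to small RNA transcription, and the SpCas9 gRNA scaffold, so that transcription yields a complete sgRNA. The record does not name the genomic locus being targeted. A short attB1-like fragment annotated upstream of the U6 promoter appears to be a backbone remnant rather than a functional Gateway site. According to the depositor's notes, the spacer was introduced by inverse PCR followed by in vivo recombination in E. coli.

The associated publication concerns lineage tracing and analog recording in mammalian cells by single-site DNA writing. This suggests the guide is used to direct cutting to a defined site whose cut-site sequence context (here TA) is of interest, although the record gives no further detail on that role.
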