Addgene plasmid #126438: pTBL508 TA sgRNA
Purpose: To target a protospacer with TA at the cut site.
Depositing lab: Chang Liu. Depositing organization: University of California, Irvine. Publication: Lineage tracing and analog recording in mammalian cells by single-site DNA writing. Loveless TB, Grotts JH, Schechter MW, Forouzmand E, Carlson CK, Agahi BS, Liang G, Ficht M, Liu B, Xie X, Liu CC. Nat Chem Biol. 2021 Jun;17(6):739-747. doi: 10.1038/s41589-021-00769-8. Epub 2021 Mar 22. PubMed 33753928.
Backbone
  Vector backbone: pSQT1313
  Backbone manufacturer: Keith Joung
  Backbone size w/o insert (bp): 2259
  Total vector size (bp): 2280
  Modifications to backbone: The backbone was modified to express only one sgRNA.
  Vector type: Mammalian Expression
Growth in bacteria
  Bacterial resistance: Ampicillin, 100 μg/mL
  Growth temperature: 37°C
  Growth strain: DH5alpha
  Copy number: Low Copy
Gene/Insert
  Gene/Insert name: spacer against human genome with TA at cut site
  Species: H. sapiens (human)
  Insert size (bp): 21
  Promoter: human U6
  Cloning method: Unknown
  Sequencing primers: 5′ AGGGTTATTGTCTCATGAGCGG; 3′ CGGACAGGTATCCGGTAAGC
Resource information
  A portion of this plasmid was derived from a plasmid made by: Keith Joung; the backbone was created from pSQT1313, Addgene #53370.
Terms and licenses: Academic/Nonprofit Terms; Industry Terms: Not Available to Industry
Depositor comments: This construct was cloned by inverse PCR and in vivo recombination in E. coli strain SS320. Please visit https://doi.org/10.1101/639120 for bioRxiv preprint.
How to cite: pTBL508 TA sgRNA was a gift from Chang Liu (Addgene plasmid # 126438 ; http://n2t.net/addgene:126438 ; RRID:Addgene_126438)
